Addgene plasmid #129374: pRSET QUEEN7mu R115A
Purpose: mutant of QUEEN-7mu
Depositing lab: Yasushi Okada. Depositing organization: RIKEN Center for Biosystems Dynamics Research, Kobe. Publication: Live cell imaging of metabolic heterogeneity by quantitative fluorescent ATP indicator protein, QUEEN-37C. Yaginuma H, Okada Y. bioRxiv 2021.10.08.463131 10.1101/2021.10.08.463131.
Backbone
  Vector backbone: pRSET B
  Vector type: Bacterial Expression
Growth in bacteria
  Bacterial resistance: Ampicillin, 100 μg/mL
  Growth temperature: 37°C
  Growth strain: DH5alpha
  Copy number: High Copy
Gene/Insert
  Gene/Insert name: QUEEN7mu R115A
  Species: Synthetic
  Cloning method: Restriction Enzyme; 5′ cloning site Unknown (unknown if destroyed)
Terms and licenses: Academic/Nonprofit Terms; Industry Terms: Not Available to Industry
Depositor comments: Depositor Adm #1224 . Please visit https://www.biorxiv.org/content/10.1101/2021.10.08.463131v1 for bioRxiv preprint.
How to cite: pRSET QUEEN7mu R115A was a gift from Yasushi Okada (Addgene plasmid # 129374 ; http://n2t.net/addgene:129374 ; RRID:Addgene_129374)
