[The description below was written by a language model from this plasmid's Addgene catalogue record and pLannotate feature annotations shown in this document.]
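Description:
pRSET QUEEN7mu R115A is a roughly 4 kb bacterial expression plasmid built on the pRSET B backbone. It is maintained in E. coli through a high-copy ColE1/pUC-type origin and selected with ampicillin via the β-lactamase (AmpR) gene and its own promoter. An f1 phage origin is also present, which in principle permits single-stranded DNA production. Short annotated fragments of lacZα and lacI are backbone remnants rather than functional genes.

The payload is a synthetic open reading frame driven by the T7 promoter with the efficient phage T7 gene 10 ribosome binding site, and closed by the T7 terminator, so expression requires a host supplying T7 RNA polymerase. The coding region begins with the standard pRSET N-terminal leader: a His-tag segment (annotated as a fragment of a composite tag), the T7 gene 10 leader peptide, and the Xpress epitope with its enterokinase cleavage site, which together allow affinity purification, detection and tag removal. Downstream lies the sensor itself, in which a circularly permuted EGFP (cEGFP) is inserted between two portions of the bacterial F-type ATP synthase ε subunit (atpC), annotated by similarity to Geobacillus kaustophilus and Bacillus PS3 sequences. This architecture matches the QUEEN family of fluorescent ATP indicator proteins referred to in the associated publication, where nucleotide binding to the ε subunit alters the fluorescence of the embedded GFP.

The record describes this construct only as a mutant of QUEEN-7mu carrying the R115A substitution. It does not state the functional consequence of that change or the cloning sites used. The plasmid is suited to producing recombinant indicator protein in E. coli for purification and characterisation.
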