Features (pLannotate 1.2.2; 16 found; start..end, strand, type, name):
      1..19      +  promoter       T7 promoter: promoter for bacteriophage T7 RNA polymerase
     51..73      +  RBS            RBS: efficient ribosome binding site from bacteriophage T7 gene 10 (Olins and Rangwala, 1989)
     93..113     +  CDS            capTEV™ (fragment): composite tag for in vivo biotinylation, TEV protease cleavage, and 6xHis tagging
    114..146     +  CDS            T7 tag (gene 10 leader): leader peptide from bacteriophage T7 gene 10 promotes efficient translation in E. coli
    150..173     +  CDS            Xpress™ tag: Xpress™ epitope tag, including an enterokinase recognition and cleavage site
    180..500     +  CDS            atpC (fragment): ATPE_GEOKA - Experimental evidence at protein level: Swiss-Prot protein existence level 1. Produces ATP from ADP in the presence of a proton gradient across the membrane. From Geobacillus kaustophilus (strain HTA426).
    519..1241    +  CDS            cEGFP: cEGFP is a basic (constitutively fluorescent) green fluorescent protein published in 2008, derived from Aequorea victoria.
   1248..1319    +  CDS            atpC (fragment): ATPE_BACP3 - Experimental evidence at protein level: Swiss-Prot protein existence level 1. Produces ATP from ADP in the presence of a proton gradient across the membrane. From Bacillus sp. (strain PS3).
   1340..1389    +  CDS            SET1 (fragment): solubility-enhancement tag derived from T7 phage gene 10B
   1397..1444    +  terminator     T7 terminator: transcription terminator for bacteriophage T7 RNA polymerase
   1470..1536    +  CDS            lacZα (fragment): LacZα fragment of β-galactosidase; lacZ fragment
   1541..1969    +  rep_origin     f1 ori (sequence partly withheld): f1 bacteriophage origin of replication; arrow indicates direction of (+) strand synthesis
   2022..2126    +  promoter       AmpR promoter: bla
   2127..2987    +  CDS            AmpR: β-lactamase; bla; confers resistance to ampicillin, carbenicillin, and related antibiotics
   3158..3746    +  rep_origin     ori: high-copy-number ColE1/pMB1/pBR322/pUC origin of replication
   3929..3982    +  CDS            lacI (fragment): lac repressor; lacI; The lac repressor binds to the lac operator to inhibit transcription in E. coli. This inhibition can be relieved by adding lactose or isopropyl-β-D-thiogalactopyranoside (IPTG).
>Addgene plasmid #129374 | pRSET QUEEN7mu R115A | addgene full sequence | sequence record 260014 | Addgene NGS Result
TAATACGACTCACTATAGGGAGACCACAACGGTTTCCCTCTAGAAATAATTTTGTTTAACTTTAAGAAGG
AGATATACATATGCGGGGTTCTCATCATCATCATCATCATGGTATGGCTAGCATGACTGGTGGACAGCAA
ATGGGTCGGGATCTGTACGACGATGACGATAAGGATCCGATGAAAACGATCCACGTGAGCGTCACTACTC
CTGATGGCCCGGTGTACGAAGACGATGTTGAAATGGTCAGCGTCAAAGCGAAAAGCGGCGAGCTCGGCAT
TTTGCCGGGGCACATTCCGCTTAAGGCCCCGCTCGAGATCAGCGCGGCCCGGCTGAAAAAAGGCGGCAAA
ACGCAATACATTGCCGTCAGCGGCGGCAATTTGGAAGTCCGCCCGGACAAAGTGACGATTAACGCTCAAG
CTGCTGAACGGGCGGAGGACATTGACGTCCTCCGCGCCAAAGCGGCGAAAGAGCGGGCGGAGCGCCGCCT
GCAAAGCCAGACCCGTTACAACAGCCACAACGTCTATATCATGGCCGACAAGCAGAAGAACGGCATCAAG
GTGAACTTCAAGATCCGCCACAACATCGAGGACGGCAGCGTGCAGCTCGCCGACCACTACCAGCAGAACA
CCCCCATCGGCGACGGCCCCGTGCTGCTGCCCGACAACCACTACCTGAGCACCCAGTCCAAGCTGAGCAA
AGACCCCAACGAGAAGCGCGATCACATGGTCCTGCTGGAGTTCGTGACCGCCGCCGGGATCACTCTCGGC
ATGGACGAGCTGTACAAGGGTGGCACCGGAGGGAGCATGGTGAGCAAGGGCGAGGAGCTGTTCACCGGGG
TGGTGCCCATCCTGGTCGAGCTGGACGGCGACGTAAACGGCCACAAGTTCAGCGTGTCCGGCGAGGGCGA
GGGCGATGCCACCTACGGCAAGCTGACCCTGAAGTTCATCTGCACCACCGGCAAGCTGCCCGTGCCCTGG
CCCACCCTCGTGACCACCCTGACCTACGGCGTGCAGTGCTTCAGCCGCTACCCCGACCACATGAAGCAGC
ACGACTTCTTCAAGTCCGCCATGCCCGAAGGCTACGTCCAGGAGCGCACCATCTTCTTCAAGGACGACGG
CAACTACAAGACCCGCGCCGAGGTGAAGTTCGAGGGCGACACCCTGGTGAACCGCATCGAGCTGAAGGGC
ATCGACTTCAAGGAGGACGGCAACATCCTGGGGCACAAGCTGGAGTACAACCTGGGTGACATCGACTTCA
AAGCGGCCGAACTGGCGTTAAAACGCGCCATGAACCGTTTGAGCGTTGCGGAAATGAAGTGAATTCGAAG
CTTGATCCGGCTGCTAACAAAGCCCGAAAGGAAGCTGAGTTGGCTGCTGCCACCGCTGAGCAATAACTAG
CATAACCCCTTGGGGCCTCTAAACGGGTCTTGAGGGGTTTTTTGCTGAAAGGAGGAACTATATCCGGATC
TGGCGTAATAGCGAAGAGGCCCGCACCGATCGCCCTTCCCAACAGTTGCGCAGCCTGAATGGCGAATGGG
[124 nt withheld, positions 1541-1664]
C
[91 nt withheld, positions 1666-1756]
A
[49 nt withheld, positions 1758-1806]
CCTTTGACGTTGGAGTCCACGTTCTTT
[37 nt withheld, positions 1834-1870]
ACCCTATCTCGGTCTATTCTTTTGATTTATAAGGGATTTTGCCGATTTCGGCCTATTGGTTAAAAAATGA
GCTGATTTAACAAAAATTTAACGCGAATTTTAACAAAATATTAACGCTTACAATTTAGGTGGCACTTTTC
GGGGAAATGTGCGCGGAACCCCTATTTGTTTATTTTTCTAAATACATTCAAATATGTATCCGCTCATGAG
ACAATAACCCTGATAAATGCTTCAATAATATTGAAAAAGGAAGAGTATGAGTATTCAACATTTCCGTGTC
GCCCTTATTCCCTTTTTTGCGGCATTTTGCCTTCCTGTTTTTGCTCACCCAGAAACGCTGGTGAAAGTAA
AAGATGCTGAAGATCAGTTGGGTGCACGAGTGGGTTACATCGAACTGGATCTCAACAGCGGTAAGATCCT
TGAGAGTTTTCGCCCCGAAGAACGTTTTCCAATGATGAGCACTTTTAAAGTTCTGCTATGTGGCGCGGTA
TTATCCCGTATTGACGCCGGGCAAGAGCAACTCGGTCGCCGCATACACTATTCTCAGAATGACTTGGTTG
AGTACTCACCAGTCACAGAAAAGCATCTTACGGATGGCATGACAGTAAGAGAATTATGCAGTGCTGCCAT
AACCATGAGTGATAACACTGCGGCCAACTTACTTCTGACAACGATCGGAGGACCGAAGGAGCTAACCGCT
TTTTTGCACAACATGGGGGATCATGTAACTCGCCTTGATCGTTGGGAACCGGAGCTGAATGAAGCCATAC
CAAACGACGAGCGTGACACCACGATGCCTGTAGCAATGGCAACAACGTTGCGCAAACTATTAACTGGCGA
ACTACTTACTCTAGCTTCCCGGCAACAATTAATAGACTGGATGGAGGCGGATAAAGTTGCAGGACCACTT
CTGCGCTCGGCCCTTCCGGCTGGCTGGTTTATTGCTGATAAATCTGGAGCCGGTGAGCGTGGGTCTCGCG
GTATCATTGCAGCACTGGGGCCAGATGGTAAGCCCTCCCGTATCGTAGTTATCTACACGACGGGGAGTCA
GGCAACTATGGATGAACGAAATAGACAGATCGCTGAGATAGGTGCCTCACTGATTAAGCATTGGTAACTG
TCAGACCAAGTTTACTCATATATACTTTAGATTGATTTAAAACTTCATTTTTAATTTAAAAGGATCTAGG
TGAAGATCCTTTTTGATAATCTCATGACCAAAATCCCTTAACGTGAGTTTTCGTTCCACTGAGCGTCAGA
CCCCGTAGAAAAGATCAAAGGATCTTCTTGAGATCCTTTTTTTCTGCGCGTAATCTGCTGCTTGCAAACA
AAAAAACCACCGCTACCAGCGGTGGTTTGTTTGCCGGATCAAGAGCTACCAACTCTTTTTCCGAAGGTAA
CTGGCTTCAGCAGAGCGCAGATACCAAATACTGTTCTTCTAGTGTAGCCGTAGTTAGGCCACCACTTCAA
GAACTCTGTAGCACCGCCTACATACCTCGCTCTGCTAATCCTGTTACCAGTGGCTGCTGCCAGTGGCGAT
AAGTCGTGTCTTACCGGGTTGGACTCAAGACGATAGTTACCGGATAAGGCGCAGCGGTCGGGCTGAACGG
GGGGTTCGTGCACACAGCCCAGCTTGGAGCGAACGACCTACACCGAACTGAGATACCTACAGCGTGAGCT
ATGAGAAAGCGCCACGCTTCCCGAAGGGAGAAAGGCGGACAGGTATCCGGTAAGCGGCAGGGTCGGAACA
GGAGAGCGCACGAGGGAGCTTCCAGGGGGAAACGCCTGGTATCTTTATAGTCCTGTCGGGTTTCGCCACC
TCTGACTTGAGCGTCGATTTTTGTGATGCTCGTCAGGGGGGCGGAGCCTATGGAAAAACGCCAGCAACGC
GGCCTTTTTACGGTTCCTGGCCTTTTGCTGGCCTTTTGCTCACATGTTCTTTCCTGCGTTATCCCCTGAT
TCTGTGGATAACCGTATTACCGCCTTTGAGTGAGCTGATACCGCTCGCCGCAGCCGAACGACCGAGCGCA
GCGAGTCAGTGAGCGAGGAAGCGGAAGAGCGCCCAATACGCAAACCGCCTCTCCCCGCGCGTTGGCCGAT
TCATTAATGCAGGATCTCGATCCCGCGAAAT
